Addgene plasmid #236153: JPZF1 CMV-TO-SCN1A-377(G2E, A104K, S109I)-deImmLink-NZF
Purpose: Express mutated SCN1A-14 zinc finger array (G2E, A104K, S109I) attached by a deimmunized linker to the NZF transcriptional activation domain, under control of CMV promoter with two TetR binding sites
Depositing lab: Xiaojing Gao. Depositing organization: Stanford University. Publication: Machine-guided dual-objective protein engineering for deimmunization and therapeutic functions. Wolfsberg E, Paul JS, Tycko J, Chen B, Bassik MC, Bintu L, Alizadeh AA, Gao XJ. Cell Syst. 2025 Jul 16;16(7):101299. doi: 10.1016/j.cels.2025.101299. Epub 2025 Jun 3. PubMed 40466641.
Backbone
  Vector backbone: FLP-IN
  Vector type: Mammalian Expression
  Selectable markers: Puromycin
Growth in bacteria
  Bacterial resistance: Ampicillin, 100 μg/mL
  Growth temperature: 37°C
  Growth strain: DH5alpha
  Copy number: High Copy
Gene/Insert
  Gene/Insert name: SCN1A-377-deImmLink-NZF
  Species: Synthetic
  Mutation: G2E, A104K, S109I in SCN1A-377
  Promoter: CMV promoter with two TetR binding sites
  Cloning method: Gibson Cloning
Terms and licenses: Academic/Nonprofit Terms; Industry Terms: Not Available to Industry
Depositor comments: See https://benchling.com/s/seq-UkUCUCiVOFXUsqv9VeyW?m=slm-SuZjf6HX9BlX5P5XnkJUfor annotated sequence. Please visit https://doi.org/10.1101/2025.02.24.639918 for bioRxiv preprint.
How to cite: JPZF1 CMV-TO-SCN1A-377(G2E, A104K, S109I)-deImmLink-NZF was a gift from Xiaojing Gao (Addgene plasmid # 236153 ; http://n2t.net/addgene:236153 ; RRID:Addgene_236153)
