[The description below was written by a language model from this plasmid's Addgene catalogue record and pLannotate feature annotations shown in this document.]
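Description:
JPZF1 CMV-TO-SCN1A-377(G2E, A104K, S109I)-deImmLink-NZF is a 6.3 kb mammalian expression plasmid built on a Flp-In backbone. It is propagated in E. coli through a high-copy ColE1/pUC-type origin with ampicillin selection (AmpR under its own bla promoter). A partial f1 origin and remnants of lac regulatory sequence are also present from the parental vector.

The payload is a synthetic transcriptional activator driven by the CMV immediate-early enhancer and promoter, followed by two tet operator sites. This "CMV-TO" arrangement allows TetR to repress transcription in cells that express the repressor, with tetracycline or doxycycline relieving that repression. The open reading frame encodes an SCN1A-targeting zinc finger array carrying the substitutions G2E, A104K and S109I. The array is joined by a deimmunized linker to the NZF activation domain. In the feature table, NZF appears as three consecutive fragments of the human proteins NCOA3, ZNF473 and FOXO6. The zinc finger array itself is not annotated but presumably occupies the unannotated region upstream of these fragments. A bGH polyadenylation signal terminates the transcript.

Downstream lies an FRT site placed directly ahead of a hygromycin resistance coding sequence with an SV40 poly(A) signal. This is the usual Flp-In design, in which FLP-mediated integration at a genomic FRT landing pad supplies the promoter needed to express the marker. The catalogue lists puromycin as the mammalian selectable marker, but the annotated sequence shows HygR and no puromycin resistance gene, so the two sources disagree on this point.

The record places the construct in work on machine-guided protein engineering that aims to reduce immunogenicity while preserving therapeutic function. This plasmid is used to express one mutated zinc finger activator variant from that work.
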