Features (pLannotate 1.2.2; 24 found; start..end, strand, type, name):
      4..383     +  enhancer       CMV enhancer: human cytomegalovirus immediate early enhancer
    384..587     +  promoter       CMV promoter: human cytomegalovirus (CMV) immediate early promoter
    589..608     +  promoter       PLtetO-1 promoter (fragment): modified phage lambda PL promoter with tet operator sites (Lutz and Bujard, 1997)
    610..629     +  promoter       PLtetO-1 promoter (fragment): modified phage lambda PL promoter with tet operator sites (Lutz and Bujard, 1997)
    637..670     +  promoter       TRE3GV promoter (fragment): 3rd-generation Tet-responsive promoter that can be activated by binding of Tet-On® 3G, optimized for retroviral and lentiviral vectors
   1468..1614    +  CDS            NCOA3 (fragment): NCOA3_HUMAN - Also known as AIB1, BHLHE42, RAC3, TRAM1. Experimental evidence at protein level: Swiss-Prot protein existence level 1. Nuclear receptor coactivator that directly binds nuclear receptors and stimulates the transcriptional activities in a hormone- dependent fashion. Plays a central role in creating a multisubunit coactivator complex, which probably acts via remodeling of chromatin. Involved in the coactivation of different nuclear receptors, such as for steroids (GR and ER), retinoids (RARs and RXRs), thyroid hormone (TRs), vitamin D3 (VDR) and prostanoids (PPARs). Displays histon
   1630..1773    +  CDS            ZNF473 (fragment): ZN473_HUMAN - Also known as KIAA1141, ZFP100. Experimental evidence at protein level: Swiss-Prot protein existence level 1. Involved in histone 3'-end pre-mRNA processing by associating with U7 snRNP and interacting with SLBP/pre-mRNA complex. Increases histone 3'-end pre-mRNA processing but has no effect on U7 snRNP levels, when overexpressed. Required for cell cycle progression from G1 to S phases. From Homo sapiens (Human).
   1789..1923    +  CDS            FOXO6 (fragment): FOXO6_HUMAN - Experimental evidence at protein level: Swiss-Prot protein existence level 1. Transcriptional activator. From Homo sapiens (Human).
   2036..2260    +  polyA_signal   bGH poly(A) signal: bovine growth hormone polyadenylation signal
   2276..2299    +  polyA_signal   bGH poly(A) signal (fragment): bovine growth hormone polyadenylation signal
   2303..2324    +  promoter       SV40 promoter (fragment): SV40 enhancer and early promoter
   2345..2578    +  rep_origin     f1 ori (fragment) (sequence partly withheld): f1 bacteriophage origin of replication; arrow indicates direction of (+) strand synthesis
   2583..2630    +  protein_bind   FRT: FLP-mediated recombination occurs in the 8-bp core sequence TCTAGAAA (Turan and Bode, 2011). FLP recombinase from the Saccharomyces cerevisiae 2μ plasmid
   2638..3660    +  CDS            HygR: aminoglycoside phosphotransferase from E. coli; aph(4)-Ia; confers resistance to hygromycin
   3670..3795    +  CDS            ble (fragment): BLE_KLEPN - Experimental evidence at protein level: Swiss-Prot protein existence level 1. Binding protein with a strong affinity to the bleomycin family of antibiotics. Binds to CL990; an antimitotic-antibiotic compound. From Klebsiella pneumoniae.
   3790..3911    +  polyA_signal   SV40 poly(A) signal: SV40 polyadenylation signal
   3984..4000    -  protein_bind   lac operator: The lac repressor binds to the lac operator to inhibit transcription in E. coli. This inhibition can be relieved by adding lactose or isopropyl-β-D-thiogalactopyranoside (IPTG). lac repressor encoded by lacI
   4008..4038    -  promoter       lac promoter: promoter for the E. coli lac operon
   4053..4074    -  protein_bind   CAP binding site: CAP binding activates transcription in the presence of cAMP. E. coli catabolite activator protein
   4087..4179    -  CDS            lacI (fragment): lac repressor; lacI; The lac repressor binds to the lac operator to inhibit transcription in E. coli. This inhibition can be relieved by adding lactose or isopropyl-β-D-thiogalactopyranoside (IPTG).
   4362..4950    -  rep_origin     ori: high-copy-number ColE1/pMB1/pBR322/pUC origin of replication
   5121..5981    -  CDS            AmpR: β-lactamase; bla; confers resistance to ampicillin, carbenicillin, and related antibiotics
   5982..6086    -  promoter       AmpR promoter: bla
   6145..6197    -  misc_feature   bom (fragment): basis of mobility region from pBR322
>Addgene plasmid #236153 | JPZF1 CMV-TO-SCN1A-377(G2E, A104K, S109I)-deImmLink-NZF | addgene full sequence | sequence record 468410 | Addgene NGS Result
GTTGACATTGATTATTGACTAGTTATTAATAGTAATCAATTACGGGGTCATTAGTTCATAGCCCATATAT
GGAGTTCCGCGTTACATAACTTACGGTAAATGGCCCGCCTGGCTGACCGCCCAACGACCCCCGCCCATTG
ACGTCAATAATGACGTATGTTCCCATAGTAACGCCAATAGGGACTTTCCATTGACGTCAATGGGTGGAGT
ATTTACGGTAAACTGCCCACTTGGCAGTACATCAAGTGTATCATATGCCAAGTACGCCCCCTATTGACGT
CAATGACGGTAAATGGCCCGCCTGGCATTATGCCCAGTACATGACCTTATGGGACTTTCCTACTTGGCAG
TACATCTACGTATTAGTCATCGCTATTACCATGGTGATGCGGTTTTGGCAGTACATCAATGGGCGTGGAT
AGCGGTTTGACTCACGGGGATTTCCAAGTCTCCACCCCATTGACGTCAATGGGAGTTTGTTTTGGCACCA
AAATCAACGGGACTTTCCAAAATGTCGTAACAACTCCGCCCCATTGACGCAAATGGGCGGTAGGCGTGTA
CGGTGGGAGGTCTATATAAGCAGAGCTCTCCCTATCAGTGATAGAGATCTCCCTATCAGTGATAGAGATC
GTCGACGAGCTCGTTTAGTGAACCGTCAGATCGCCTGGAGACGCCATCCACGCTGTTTTGACCTCCATAG
AAGACACCGGGACCGATCCAGCCTCCGGACTCTAGCGTTTAAACTTAAGCTTCGCCACCATGTATGAATG
CAAGAAATGTGGGCGGCGTTTCGGCCGGCTTTCCAATTGTACACGTCACGAGAAAACCCACAGCGCTTGT
ACGGGAGAGCGCCCGCATGGCTGTCACTTGTGTGGTAAAGCCTTTACACACTGCTCAGATTTGAGAAAAC
ACGAAAGGACACATACAGGTGAGCGGCCGTACTCATGTGGAATATGTGGGAAATCCTTTTCTGATAGCAG
CGCAAAGAGACGGCACTGTATCCTGCACACGGGAGAACGGCCTTTCGTCTGTGGGGTCTGCAAAATGGGA
TTTTCTCTGCTTACGAGCTTAAAGCAGCATCACTCCATACATACCGGGGAACGACCATATGAGTGCAAAG
AGTGTGGAAAGACCTTTAGGCAATGTAGTCACCTGAAAAGGCATCAAAGGATACATACTGGCGAGCGGCC
CTACCAATGTGGGCAATGTGGTAAGAGCTTCAGACAATCTTCCAATCTGCATCAGCATCACCGCCTGCAT
CACACCGGTGAACGCCCTTATGAATGTAAGGAATGCGGAAAGACGTTCAGACAATGTTCACATCTCAAGC
GGCATCAACGCATCCATACGGGAGAGAGGCCGTTCGAGTGTGCCGTCTGCGGAGAATCTTTTGTCAATCC
GGCCGAACTCGCAGACCACGTTACCGTGCATGCTGCTATGGGCATGAGCGGAGGCTCTGACGGATCTGAG
GGCCAGAGCGACGAGAGAGCCCTGCTGGACCAGCTGCACACCCTGCTGAGCAACACCGACGCCACCGGCC
TGGAGGAGATCGACAGAGCCCTGGGCATCCCCGAGCTGGTGAACCAGGGCCAGGCCCTGGAGCCCAAGCA
GGACGGAGGCTGGGGATCTATGGCCGAGGAATTCGTGACCCTGAAGGACGTGGGCATGGACTTCACCCTG
GGCGACTGGGAGCAGCTGGGCCTGGAGCAGGGCGACACCTTCTGGGACACCGCCCTGGACAACTGCCAGG
ACCTGTTCCTGCTGGACCCCCCCGGCGGAGGAGACGGCCTTGGTTTGGGACACGAGAAGTTCCCCAGCGA
CCTGGACCTGGACATGTTCAACGGCAGCCTGGAGTGCGACATGGAGAGCATCATCAGAAGCGAGCTGATG
GACGCCGACGGCCTGGACTTCAACTTCGACAGCTAGGCCGCTCGAGGAGGGCCCGAACAAAAACTCATCT
CAGAAGAGGATCTGAATAGCGCCGTCGACCATCATCATAATCATCATTGAGTTTAAACCCGCTGATCAGC
CTCGACTGTGCCTTCTAGTTGCCAGCCATCTGTTGTTTGCCCCTCCCCCGTGCCTTCCTTGACCCTGGAA
GGTGCCACTCCCACTGTCCTTTCCTAATAAAATGAGGAAATTGCATCGCATTGTCTGAGTAGGTGTCATT
CTATTCTGGGGGGTGGGGTGGGGCAGGACAGCAAGGGGGAGGATTGGGAAGACAATAGCAGGCATGCTGG
GGATGCGGTGGGCTCTATGGAGATCTATCGATGTTCTGGGGATGCGGTGGGCTCTATGGCTTCTGAGGCG
GAAAGAACCAGCTGGGGCTCTAGGGGGTATCCCC
[124 nt withheld, positions 2345-2468]
C
[91 nt withheld, positions 2470-2560]
AGGGTGATGGTTCACGTACCTAGAAGTTCCTATTCCGAAGTTCCTATTCTCTAGAAAGTATAGGAACTTC
CTTGGCCAAAAAGCCTGAACTCACCGCGACGTCTGTCGAGAAGTTTCTGATCGAAAAGTTCGACAGCGTC
TCCGACCTGATGCAGCTCTCGGAGGGCGAAGAATCTCGTGCTTTCAGCTTCGATGTAGGAGGGCGTGGAT
ATGTCCTGCGGGTAAATAGCTGCGCCGATGGTTTCTACAAAGATCGTTATGTTTATCGGCACTTTGCATC
GGCCGCGCTCCCGATTCCGGAAGTGCTTGACATTGGGGAATTCAGCGAGAGCCTGACCTATTGCATCTCC
CGCCGTGCACAGGGTGTCACGTTGCAAGACCTGCCTGAAACCGAACTGCCCGCTGTTCTGCAGCCGGTCG
CGGAGGCCATGGATGCGATCGCTGCGGCCGATCTTAGCCAGACGAGCGGGTTCGGCCCATTCGGACCGCA
AGGAATCGGTCAATACACTACATGGCGTGATTTCATATGCGCGATTGCTGATCCCCATGTGTATCACTGG
CAAACTGTGATGGACGACACCGTCAGTGCGTCCGTCGCGCAGGCTCTCGATGAGCTGATGCTTTGGGCCG
AGGACTGCCCCGAAGTCCGGCACCTCGTGCACGCGGATTTCGGCTCCAACAATGTCCTGACGGACAATGG
CCGCATAACAGCGGTCATTGACTGGAGCGAGGCGATGTTCGGGGATTCCCAATACGAGGTCGCCAACATC
TTCTTCTGGAGGCCGTGGTTGGCTTGTATGGAGCAGCAGACGCGCTACTTCGAGCGGAGGCATCCGGAGC
TTGCAGGATCGCCGCGGCTCCGGGCGTATATGCTCCGCATTGGTCTTGACCAACTCTATCAGAGCTTGGT
TGACGGCAATTTCGATGATGCAGCTTGGGCGCAGGGTCGATGCGACGCAATCGTCCGATCCGGAGCCGGG
ACTGTCGGGCGTACACAAATCGCCCGCAGAAGCGCGGCCGTCTGGACCGATGGCTGTGTAGAAGTACTCG
CCGATAGTGGAAACCGACGCCCCAGCACTCGTCCGAGGGCAAAGGAATAGCACGTACTACGAGATTTCGA
TTCCACCGCCGCCTTCTATGAAAGGTTGGGCTTCGGAATCGTTTTCCGGGACGCCGGCTGGATGATCCTC
CAGCGCGGGGATCTCATGCTGGAGTTCTTCGCCCACCCCAACTTGTTTATTGCAGCTTATAATGGTTACA
AATAAAGCAATAGCATCACAAATTTCACAAATAAAGCATTTTTTTCACTGCATTCTAGTTGTGGTTTGTC
CAAACTCATCAATGTATCTTATCATGTCTGTATACCGTCGACCTCTAGCTAGAGCTTGGCGTAATCATGG
TCATAGCTGTTTCCTGTGTGAAATTGTTATCCGCTCACAATTCCACACAACATACGAGCCGGAAGCATAA
AGTGTAAAGCCTGGGGTGCCTAATGAGTGAGCTAACTCACATTAATTGCGTTGCGCTCACTGCCCGCTTT
CCAGTCGGGAAACCTGTCGTGCCAGCTGCATTAATGAATCGGCCAACGCGCGGGGAGAGGCGGTTTGCGT
ATTGGGCGCTCTTCCGCTTCCTCGCTCACTGACTCGCTGCGCTCGGTCGTTCGGCTGCGGCGAGCGGTAT
CAGCTCACTCAAAGGCGGTAATACGGTTATCCACAGAATCAGGGGATAACGCAGGAAAGAACATGTGAGC
AAAAGGCCAGCAAAAGGCCAGGAACCGTAAAAAGGCCGCGTTGCTGGCGTTTTTCCATAGGCTCCGCCCC
CCTGACGAGCATCACAAAAATCGACGCTCAAGTCAGAGGTGGCGAAACCCGACAGGACTATAAAGATACC
AGGCGTTTCCCCCTGGAAGCTCCCTCGTGCGCTCTCCTGTTCCGACCCTGCCGCTTACCGGATACCTGTC
CGCCTTTCTCCCTTCGGGAAGCGTGGCGCTTTCTCATAGCTCACGCTGTAGGTATCTCAGTTCGGTGTAG
GTCGTTCGCTCCAAGCTGGGCTGTGTGCACGAACCCCCCGTTCAGCCCGACCGCTGCGCCTTATCCGGTA
ACTATCGTCTTGAGTCCAACCCGGTAAGACACGACTTATCGCCACTGGCAGCAGCCACTGGTAACAGGAT
TAGCAGAGCGAGGTATGTAGGCGGTGCTACAGAGTTCTTGAAGTGGTGGCCTAACTACGGCTACACTAGA
AGAACAGTATTTGGTATCTGCGCTCTGCTGAAGCCAGTTACCTTCGGAAAAAGAGTTGGTAGCTCTTGAT
CCGGCAAACAAACCACCGCTGGTAGCGGTGGTTTTTTTGTTTGCAAGCAGCAGATTACGCGCAGAAAAAA
AGGATCTCAAGAAGATCCTTTGATCTTTTCTACGGGGTCTGACGCTCAGTGGAACGAAAACTCACGTTAA
GGGATTTTGGTCATGAGATTATCAAAAAGGATCTTCACCTAGATCCTTTTAAATTAAAAATGAAGTTTTA
AATCAATCTAAAGTATATATGAGTAAACTTGGTCTGACAGTTACCAATGCTTAATCAGTGAGGCACCTAT
CTCAGCGATCTGTCTATTTCGTTCATCCATAGTTGCCTGACTCCCCGTCGTGTAGATAACTACGATACGG
GAGGGCTTACCATCTGGCCCCAGTGCTGCAATGATACCGCGAGACCCACGCTCACCGGCTCCAGATTTAT
CAGCAATAAACCAGCCAGCCGGAAGGGCCGAGCGCAGAAGTGGTCCTGCAACTTTATCCGCCTCCATCCA
GTCTATTAATTGTTGCCGGGAAGCTAGAGTAAGTAGTTCGCCAGTTAATAGTTTGCGCAACGTTGTTGCC
ATTGCTACAGGCATCGTGGTGTCACGCTCGTCGTTTGGTATGGCTTCATTCAGCTCCGGTTCCCAACGAT
CAAGGCGAGTTACATGATCCCCCATGTTGTGCAAAAAAGCGGTTAGCTCCTTCGGTCCTCCGATCGTTGT
CAGAAGTAAGTTGGCCGCAGTGTTATCACTCATGGTTATGGCAGCACTGCATAATTCTCTTACTGTCATG
CCATCCGTAAGATGCTTTTCTGTGACTGGTGAGTACTCAACCAAGTCATTCTGAGAATAGTGTATGCGGC
GACCGAGTTGCTCTTGCCCGGCGTCAATACGGGATAATACCGCGCCACATAGCAGAACTTTAAAAGTGCT
CATCATTGGAAAACGTTCTTCGGGGCGAAAACTCTCAAGGATCTTACCGCTGTTGAGATCCAGTTCGATG
TAACCCACTCGTGCACCCAACTGATCTTCAGCATCTTTTACTTTCACCAGCGTTTCTGGGTGAGCAAAAA
CAGGAAGGCAAAATGCCGCAAAAAAGGGAATAAGGGCGACACGGAAATGTTGAATACTCATACTCTTCCT
TTTTCAATATTATTGAAGCATTTATCAGGGTTATTGTCTCATGAGCGGATACATATTTGAATGTATTTAG
AAAAATAAACAAATAGGGGTTCCGCGCACATTTCCCCGAAAAGTGCCACCTGACGTCGACGGATCGGGAG
ATCTCCCGATCCCCTATGGTGCACTCTCAGTACAATCTGCTCTGATGCCGCATAGTTAAGCCAGTATCTG
CTCCCTGCTTGTGTGTTGGAGGTCGCTGAGTAGTGCGCGAGCAAAATTTAAGCTACAACAAGGCAAGGCT
TGACCGACAATTGCATGAAGAATCTGCTTAGGGTTAGGCGTTTTGCGCTGCTTCGTACGGGCCAGATATA
CGC
